Addgene plasmid #149597: pFapO_94
Purpose: pXI-3-LoxP-KlURA3-pTEF1- FapO_94-yeGFP
Depositing lab: Michael Jensen. Depositing organization: Danmarks Tekniske Universitet. Publication: High-Resolution Scanning of Optimal Biosensor Reporter Promoters in Yeast. Ambri F, D'Ambrosio V, Di Blasi R, Maury J, Jacobsen SAB, McCloskey D, Jensen MK, Keasling JD. ACS Synth Biol. 2020 Feb 21;9(2):218-226. doi: 10.1021/acssynbio.9b00333. Epub 2020 Jan 31. PubMed 31935067.
Backbone
  Vector backbone: pCFB390
  Backbone size w/o insert (bp): 6140
  Vector type: Yeast Expression, Synthetic Biology
Growth in bacteria
  Bacterial resistance: Ampicillin, 100 μg/mL
  Growth temperature: 37°C
  Growth strain: DH5alpha
  Copy number: Unknown
Gene/Insert
  Gene/Insert name: yeGFP
  Insert size (bp): 717
  Promoter: TEF1-FapO_94
  Cloning method: Unknown
  Sequencing primers: 5′ gaaattcgcttatttagaagtgtc; 3′ CTCCTTCCTTTTCGGTTAGAG
Terms and licenses: Academic/Nonprofit Terms; Industry Terms: Not Available to Industry
How to cite: pFapO_94 was a gift from Michael Jensen (Addgene plasmid # 149597 ; http://n2t.net/addgene:149597 ; RRID:Addgene_149597)
