[The description below was written by a language model from this plasmid's Addgene catalogue record and pLannotate feature annotations shown in this document.]
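Description:
pFapO_94 is a yeast reporter plasmid built on the pCFB390 backbone, and its recorded layout is pXI-3-LoxP-KlURA3-pTEF1-FapO_94-yeGFP. The "XI-3" designation suggests a vector designed for genomic integration in Saccharomyces cerevisiae. Consistent with this, no yeast replication origin (2μ or CEN/ARS) appears in the feature table, although the flanking homology arms themselves are not annotated. In E. coli the plasmid replicates from a high-copy ColE1/pUC-type origin and is selected with ampicillin through the β-lactamase gene. In yeast, selection relies on a URA3 auxotrophic marker, named in the record as the Kluyveromyces lactis gene. The marker lies between two directly oriented loxP sites, so Cre recombinase can excise it after integration and allow it to be reused.

The payload is a 717 bp yeast-enhanced GFP, which the annotation software matches to GFPmut3, followed by the ADH1 terminator. It is driven by a modified TEF1 promoter. The feature table shows this promoter as two fragments separated by a short unannotated gap, which fits an inserted operator element, presumably the FapO site named in the promoter field. "94" probably denotes the position or variant of that insertion, but the record does not define it. A CYC1 terminator in reverse orientation sits upstream of the promoter. The remaining annotations (minimal FRT sites and fragments of rrnB terminators, lacZα, KanR and ASH1) appear to be backbone remnants or parts of the flanking regions.

According to the associated publication title, the construct belongs to a series that scans operator placement within reporter promoters to optimise transcription-factor-based biosensors in yeast, using GFP fluorescence as the readout. The regulator that binds the operator is not encoded on this plasmid.
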