Features (pLannotate 1.2.2; 21 found; start..end, strand, type, name):
    153..186     +  protein_bind   loxP: Cre-mediated recombination occurs in the 8-bp core sequence (GCATACAT). Cre recombinase
    234..419     -  terminator     CYC1 terminator: S. cerevisiae CYC1; transcription terminator for CYC1
    438..762     +  promoter       TEF1 promoter (fragment): S. cerevisiae TEF1; promoter for EF-1α
    797..878     +  promoter       TEF1 promoter (fragment): S. cerevisiae TEF1; promoter for EF-1α
    906..1619    +  CDS            GFPmut3: GFPmut3 is a basic (constitutively fluorescent) green fluorescent protein published in 1996, derived from Aequorea victoria. It is reported to be a very rapidly-maturing weak dimer.
   1670..1835    +  terminator     ADH1 terminator: S. cerevisiae ADH1; transcription terminator for the S. cerevisiae alcohol dehydrogenase 1 (ADH1) gene
   2489..2522    -  protein_bind   FRT (minimal): supports FLP-mediated excision but not integration (Turan and Bode, 2011) FLP recombinase from the Saccharomyces cerevisiae 2μ plasmid
   2566..2606    -  terminator     rrnB T1 terminator (fragment): transcription terminator T1 from the E. coli rrnB gene
   2608..2723    -  ncRNA          5S rRNA: Accession: RF00001 - 5S ribosomal RNA
   2754..2778    +  CDS            KanR (fragment): aminoglycoside phosphotransferase; aph(3')-Ia; confers resistance to kanamycin
   2808..2904    +  promoter       AmpR promoter (fragment): bla
   2907..3767    +  CDS            AmpR: β-lactamase; bla; confers resistance to ampicillin, carbenicillin, and related antibiotics
   3889..4477    +  rep_origin     ori: high-copy-number ColE1/pMB1/pBR322/pUC origin of replication
   4702..4719    +  terminator     rrnB T2 terminator (fragment): transcription terminator T2 from the E. coli rrnB gene
   4744..4763    -  CDS            lacZα (fragment): LacZα fragment of β-galactosidase; lacZ fragment
   5233..5266    +  protein_bind   FRT (minimal): supports FLP-mediated excision but not integration (Turan and Bode, 2011) FLP recombinase from the Saccharomyces cerevisiae 2μ plasmid
   5308..5367    -  CDS            ASH1 (fragment): ASH1_YEAST - Experimental evidence at protein level: Swiss-Prot protein existence level 1. Component of the RPD3C(L) histone deacetylase complex (HDAC). Responsible for the deacetylation of lysine residues on the N-terminal part of the core histones (H2A, H2B, H3 and H4). Histone deacetylation gives a tag for epigenetic repression and plays an important role in transcriptional regulation, cell cycle progression and developmental events. ASH1 is necessary to repress HO in daughter cells to block mating-type switching through its binding to HO promoter 5'-YTGAT-3' sites. Also involved in pseudoh
   5872..5923    -  CDS            lacZα (fragment): LacZα fragment of β-galactosidase; lacZ fragment
   5931..5949    +  promoter       T7 promoter: promoter for bacteriophage T7 RNA polymerase
   5993..6026    +  protein_bind   loxP: Cre-mediated recombination occurs in the 8-bp core sequence (GCATACAT). Cre recombinase
   6541..1       +  CDS            URA3 (across the origin): PYRF_YEAST - Experimental evidence at protein level: Swiss-Prot protein existence level 1. From Saccharomyces cerevisiae (strain ATCC 204508 / S288c) (Baker's yeast).
>Addgene plasmid #149597 | pFapO_94 | addgene full sequence | sequence record 320170 | Addgene NGS Result
AATCAGCGCTCCCCATTAATTATACAGGAAACTTAATAGAACAAATCACATATTTAATCTAATAGCCACC
TGCATTGGCACGGTGCAACACTACTTCAACTTCATCTTACAAAAAGATCACGTGATCTGTTGTATTGGGA
TCTCTAGACCTAATAACTTCGTATAGCATACATTATACGAAGTTATATTAAGGGTTGTCGACCTGCAGCG
TACGAAGCTTCAGCTGACGCGATCTTCGAGCGTCCCAAAACCTTCTCAAGCAAGGTTTTCAGTATAATGT
TACATGCGTACACGCGTCTGTACAGAAAAAAAAGAAAAATTTGAAATATAAATAACGTTCTTAATACTAA
CATAACTATAAAAAAATAAATAGGGACCTAGACTTCAGGTTGTCTAACTCCTTCCTTTTCGGTTAGAGCA
GATGAATACACGCGATGCACACACCATAGCTTCAAAATGTTTCTACTCCTTTTTTACTCTTCCAGATTTT
CTCGGACTCCGCGCATCGCCGTACCACTTCAAAACACCCAAGCACAGCATACTAAATTTCCCCTCTTTCT
TCCTCTAGGGTGTCGTTAATTACCCGTACTAAAGGTTTGGAAAAGAAAAAAGAGACCGCCTCGTTTCTTT
TTCTTCGTCGAAAAAGGCAATAAAAATTTTTATCACGTTTCTTTTTCTTGAAAATTTTTTTTTTTGATTT
TTTTCTCTTTCGATGACCTCCCATTGATATTTAAGTTAATAAACGGTCTTCAATTTCTCAAGAATTATAT
ACTACTATTAGTACCTAGTCTTAATTTTTCAGTTTCATTTTTCTTGTTCTATTACAACTTTTTTTACTTC
TTGCTCATTAGAAAGAAAGCATAGCAATCTAATCTAAGTTTTAATTACAAAGTGCAGGTAAAACAATGTC
TAAAGGTGAAGAATTATTCACTGGTGTTGTCCCAATTTTGGTTGAATTAGATGGTGATGTTAATGGTCAC
AAATTTTCTGTCTCCGGTGAAGGTGAAGGTGATGCTACTTACGGTAAATTGACCTTAAAATTTATTTGTA
CTACTGGTAAATTGCCAGTTCCATGGCCAACCTTAGTCACTACTTTCGGTTATGGTGTTCAATGTTTTGC
GAGATACCCAGATCATATGAAACAACATGACTTTTTCAAGTCTGCCATGCCAGAAGGTTATGTTCAAGAA
AGAACTATTTTTTTCAAAGATGACGGTAACTACAAGACCAGAGCTGAAGTCAAGTTTGAAGGTGATACCT
TAGTTAATAGAATCGAATTAAAAGGTATTGATTTTAAAGAAGATGGTAACATTTTAGGTCACAAATTGGA
ATACAACTATAACTCTCACAATGTTTACATCATGGCTGACAAACAAAAGAATGGTATCAAAGTTAACTTC
AAAATTAGACACAACATTGAAGATGGTTCTGTTCAATTAGCTGACCATTATCAACAAAATACTCCAATTG
GTGATGGTCCAGTCTTGTTACCAGACAACCATTACTTATCCACTCAATCTGCCTTATCCAAAGATCCAAA
CGAAAAGAGAGACCACATGGTCTTGTTAGAATTTGTTACTGCTGCTGGTATTACCCATGGTATGGATGAA
TTGTACAAATAAATCGCACGTATTCCGTTGGTAGATACGTTGTTGACACTTCTAAATAAGCGAATTTCTT
ATGATTTATGATTTTTATTATTAAATAAGTTATAAAAAAAATAAGTGTATACAAATTTTAAAGTGACTCT
TAGGTTTTAAAACGAAAATTCTTATTCTTGAGTAACTCTTTCCTGTAGGTCAGGTTGCTTTCTCAGGTAT
AGCATGAGGTCGCTCATCGCACGCATTCCATGCGAGCTCGCTGAGGACTTAATAATCAGACGCACGCTTG
GCGTCAATATCCTAAAACGGAAAACTAATCAGTTAGATGTGTCTTTTTTAGGTAAAAAAAGGCAACCAAT
TTTTTGCTGGCTAGCGATGCGACAATAAACGCGCGCAGCGAATAAAAATAAGATGGCGGAGGAGCAGAGA
CTTCTTTTCTTAGAAGAGGTTTTGTTACCGTATGGGGGTATGATGGTTAGATGGCTGAATAAAAACGTTA
ATTAAAGGAATACAGAAGAGGAAGCGCCCCGATTTCTTTTCTGTTCCACATGAAAGCAGCCGGTTGGGTG
GTAGATCTCTAATGACATCCAAACTACAAAACCGAGATTGGACATATAGCACACTCTGCATTTCTACTTT
CCTTTCTCCCTACAGTTTGCTCGATCTGAACCGATGCTTCTTTGATTGGACAAGATGATAGACCATGACT
CCCTGTATGTATTGCAGAGATTGCCACTACTAACCAAGAAAAGTTGAACGTGTCGTACGTATAAAACGAT
TTATGCTTAGGCTTTACTGAAAAAAAAAAAGTAAAAAGAGGATGCGCAAACGCATAGAGCAAGTAACTAT
TAAACCCTCAGCGCGGCCGCATTTAAATCCCCACTTCAGAAGTTCCTATACTTTCTAGAGAATAGGAACT
TCACTATAGAGTCGAATAAGGGCGACACCCCATAATTAGCCCGGGCGAAAGGCCCAGTCTTTCGACTGAG
CCTTTCGTTTTATTTGATGCCTGGCAGTTCCCTACTCTCGCATGGGGAGTCCCCACACTACCATCGGCGC
TACGGCGTTTCACTTCTGAGTTCGGCATGGGGTCAGGTGGGACCACCGCGCTACTGCCGCCAGGCAAACA
AGGGGTGTTATGAGCCATATTCAGGTATAAATGGGCTCGCGATAATGTTCAGAATTGGTTAATTGGTTGT
AACACTGACCCCTATTTGTTTATTTTTCTAAATACATTCAAATATGTATCCGCTCATGAGACAATAACCC
TGATAAATGCTTCAATAATATTGAAAAAGGAAGAATATGAGTATTCAACATTTCCGTGTCGCCCTTATTC
CCTTTTTTGCGGCATTTTGCCTTCCTGTTTTTGCTCACCCAGAAACGCTGGTGAAAGTAAAAGATGCTGA
AGATCAGTTGGGTGCACGAGTGGGTTACATCGAACTGGATCTCAACAGCGGTAAGATCCTTGAGAGTTTT
CGCCCCGAAGAACGTTTTCCAATGATGAGCACTTTTAAAGTTCTGCTATGTGGCGCGGTATTATCCCGTA
TTGACGCCGGGCAAGAGCAACTCGGTCGCCGCATACACTATTCTCAGAATGACTTGGTTGAGTACTCACC
AGTCACAGAAAAGCATCTTACGGATGGCATGACAGTAAGAGAATTATGCAGTGCTGCCATAACCATGAGT
GATAACACTGCGGCCAACTTACTTCTGACAACGATCGGAGGACCGAAGGAGCTAACCGCTTTTTTGCACA
ACATGGGGGATCATGTAACTCGCCTTGATCGTTGGGAACCGGAGCTGAATGAAGCCATACCAAACGACGA
GCGTGACACCACGATGCCTGTAGCGATGGCAACAACGTTGCGCAAACTATTAACTGGCGAACTACTTACT
CTAGCTTCCCGGCAACAATTAATAGACTGGATGGAGGCGGATAAAGTTGCAGGACCACTTCTGCGCTCGG
CCCTTCCGGCTGGCTGGTTTATTGCTGATAAATCCGGAGCCGGTGAGCGTGGTTCTCGCGGTATCATCGC
AGCGCTGGGGCCAGATGGTAAGCCCTCCCGTATCGTAGTTATCTACACGACGGGGAGTCAGGCAACTATG
GATGAACGAAATAGACAGATCGCTGAGATAGGTGCCTCACTGATTAAGCATTGGTAAGCAGAGCATTACG
CTGACTTGACGGGACGGCGCAAGCTCATGACCAAAATCCCTTAACGTGAGTTACGCGCGCGTCGTTCCAC
TGAGCGTCAGACCCCGTAGAAAAGATCAAAGGATCTTCTTGAGATCCTTTTTTTCTGCGCGTAATCTGCT
GCTTGCAAACAAAAAAACCACCGCTACCAGCGGTGGTTTGTTTGCCGGATCAAGAGCTACCAACTCTTTT
TCCGAAGGTAACTGGCTTCAGCAGAGCGCAGATACCAAATACTGTTCTTCTAGTGTAGCCGTAGTTAGCC
CACCACTTCAAGAACTCTGTAGCACCGCCTACATACCTCGCTCTGCTAATCCTGTTACCAGTGGCTGCTG
CCAGTGGCGATAAGTCGTGTCTTACCGGGTTGGACTCAAGACGATAGTTACCGGATAAGGCGCAGCGGTC
GGGCTGAACGGGGGGTTCGTGCACACAGCCCAGCTTGGAGCGAACGACCTACACCGAACTGAGATACCTA
CAGCGTGAGCTATGAGAAAGCGCCACGCTTCCCGAAGGGAGAAAGGCGGACAGGTATCCGGTAAGCGGCA
GGGTCGGAACAGGAGAGCGCACGAGGGAGCTTCCAGGGGGAAACGCCTGGTATCTTTATAGTCCTGTCGG
GTTTCGCCACCTCTGACTTGAGCGTCGATTTTTGTGATGCTCGTCAGGGGGGCGGAGCCTATGGAAAAAC
GCCAGCAACGCGGCCTTTTTACGGTTCCTGGCCTTTTGCTGGCCTTTTGCTCACATGTTCTTTCCTGCGT
TATCCCCTGATTCTGTGGATAACCGTATTACCGCCTTTGAGTGAGCTGATACCGCTCGCCGCAGCCGAAC
GACCGAGCGCAGCGAGTCAGTGAGCGAGGAAGCGGAAGGCGAGAGTAGGGAACTGCCAGGCATCAAACTA
AGCAGAAGGCCCCTGACGGATGGCCTTTTTGCGTTTCTACAAACTCTTTCTGTGTTGTAAAACGACGGCC
AGTCTTAAGCTCGGGCCCCCTGGGCGGTTCTGATAACGAGTAATCGTTAATCCGCAAATAACGTAAAAAC
CCGCTTCGGCGGGTTTTTTTATGGGGGGAGTTTAGGGAAAGAGCATTTGTCAGAATATTTAAGGGCGCCT
GTCACTTTGCTTGATATATGAGAATTATTTAACCTTATAAATGAGAAAAAAGCAACGCACTTTAAATAAG
ATACGTTGCTTTTTCGATTGATGAACACCTATAATTAAACTATTCATCTATTATTTATGATTTTTTGTAT
ATACAATATTTCTAGTTTGTTAAAGAGAATTAAGAAAATAAATCTCGAAAATAATAAAGGGAAAATCAGT
TTTTGATATCAAAATTATACATGTCAACGATAATACAAAATATAATACAAACTATAAGATGTTATCAGTA
TTTATTATGCATTTAGAATAAATTTTGTGTCGCCCTTATTCGACTCACTATAGAAGTTCCTATTCTCTAG
AAAGTATAGGAACTTCACTTCATTTTATTTAAATTTGCGGCCGCGCTGAGGTCTTAATTGAGAATCCGGA
CCAGCAGATAATGCATGCAGTGGTGTTTTGATGTATAAGCTTGACATTTTTTTGCTTTTCCCGTTATGAG
AAATGTTTTTTTTAGACTGAAAATAAAAGAATGGATAGTATTAAAATAGTAATGAACGTAATAAGGATAG
GACAGGAGCGATAGGAAAAGATAGAATTTTGGAGCTTTTTTTCCCTCTTTTTTTGAGCAGGAGCCAATAG
TAGTCGGAAAGATGAGTGCATAGATTTTTCGTATTTTATTTCGAGTAAAAATATCACGCTCTTAGGTTCA
ATAAAAGAATATACTATTTCTTCAAAATGCTTCTCTAATCTATTTTTTTATTTTCCTTAATAACTGAAAT
ATTATTTTTTGATGTAAAATGAGTGAACAAGAATAAGGGATTTTTGGTATGTTTGCAAGTTCTGTGGAGT
TCCATGTATAAGGTATACATATTAGAAAAGCTTTACGATTATATACTAACATCATGTACAAAACAGTTTA
ATAATGATCTGTATTGCTGGCTCAATCCACGTAAATTAATGCCTCAGCACTAGTCCTGCAGGGGTAACGC
CAGGGTTTTCCCAGTCACGACGTTGTAAAACGACGGCCAGTGAGCGCGCGTAATACGACTCACTATAGGG
CGAATTGGGTGCATAGGCCACTAGTGGATCTGATATCACCTAATAACTTCGTATAGCATACATTATACGA
AGTTATATTAAGGGTTCTCGAGAGCTCGTTTTATTTAGGTTCTATCGAGGAGAAAAAGCGACAAGAAGAG
ATAGACCATGGATAAATGATTATGTTCTAAACACTCCTCAGAAGCTCATCGAACTGTCATCCTGCGTGAA
GATTAAAATCCAACTTAGAAATTTCGAGCTTACGGAGACAATCATATGGGAGAAGCAATTGGAAGATAGA
AAAAAGGTACTCGGTACATAAATATATGTGATTCTGGGTAGAAGATCGGTCTGCATTGGATGGTGGTAAC
GCATTTTTTTACACACATTACTTGCCTCGAGCATCAAATGGTGGTTATTCGTGGATCTATATCACGTGAT
TTGCTTAAGAATTGTCGTTCATGGTGACACTTTTAGCTTTGACATGATTAAGCTCATCTCAATTGATGTT
ATCTAAAGTCATTTCAACTATCTAAGATGTGGTTGTGATTGGGCCATTTTGTGAAAGCCAGTACGCCAGC
GTCAATACACTCCCGTCAATTAGTTGCACCATGTCCACAAAATCATATACCAGTAGAGCTGAGACTCATG
CAAGTCCGGTTGCATCGAAACTTTTACGTTTAATGGATGAAAAGAAGACCAATTTGTGTGCTTCTCTTGA
CGTTCGTTCGACTGATGAGCTATTGAAACTTGTTGAAACGTTGGGTCCATACATTTGCCTTTTGAAAACA
CACGTTGATATCTTGGATGATTTCAGTTATGAGGGTACTGTCGTTCCATTGAAAGCATTGGCAGAGAAAT
ACAAGTTCTTGATATTTGAGGACAGAAAATTCGCCGATATCGGTAACACAGTCAAATTACAATATACATC
GGGCGTTTACCGTATCGCAGAATGGTCTGATATCACCAACGCCCACGGGGTTACTGGTGCTGGTATTGTT
GCTGGCTTGAAACAAGGTGCGCAAGAGGTCACCAAAGAACCAAGGGGATTATTGATGCTTGCTGAATTGT
CTTCCAAGGGTTCTCTAGCACACGGTGAATATACTAAGGGTACCGTTGATATTGCAAAGAGTGATAAAGA
TTTCGTTATTGGGTTCATTGCTCAGAACGATATGGGAGGAAGAGAAGAAGGGTTTGATTGGCTAATCATG
ACCCCAGGTGTAGGTTTAGACGACAAAGGCGATGCATTGGGTCAGCAGTACAGAACCGTCGACGAAGTTG
TAAGTGGTGGATCAGATATCATCATTGTTGGCAGAGGACTTTTCGCCAAGGGTAGAGATCCTAAGGTTGA
AGGTGAAAGATACAGAAATGCTGGATGGGAAGCGTACCAAAAGAG
